>Addgene plasmid #70492 | R777-E208 Hs.RAC1-nostop | depositor full sequence | sequence record 125941 | Full Sequence
TTAACGCTAGCATGGATGTTTTCCCAGTCACGACGTTGTAAAACGACGGCCAGTCTTAAAATTCGAGCTC
GGTCCGAGGATCCGAAATAATGATTTTATTTTGACTGATAGTGACCTGTTCGTTGCAACAAATTGATAAG
CAATGCTTTTTTATAATGCCAACTTTGTACAAAAAAGTTGGCACC
[531 nt withheld, positions 186-716]
TGCCCGCCTCCCGTGAAGAAGAGGAAGAGAAAATGCCTGCTGTTGTCAACTTTCTTGTACAAAGTTGGCA
TTATAGGAAAGCATTGCTTATCAATTTGTTGCAACGAACAGGTCACTATCAGTCAAAATAAAATCATTAT
TTGCATGCAAGCTTAGATCCTCTAGACCAGCCAGGACAGAAATGCCTCGACTTCGCTGCTACCCAAGGTT
GCCGGGTGACGCACACCGTGGAAACGGATGAAGGCACGAACCCAGTGGACATAAGCCTGTTCGGTTCGTA
AGCTGTAATGCAAGTAGCGTATGCGCTCACGCAACTGGTCCAGAACCTTGACCGAACGCAGCGGTGGTAA
CGGCGCAGTGGCGGTTTTCATGGCTTGTTATGACTGTTTTTTTGGGGTACAGTCTATGCCTCGGGCATCC
AAGCAGCAAGCGCGTTACGCCGTGGGTCGATGTTTGATGTTATGGAGCAGCAACGATGTTACGCAGCAGG
GCAGTCGCCCTAAAACAAAGTTAAACATTATGAGGGAAGCGGTGATCGCCGAAGTATCGACTCAACTATC
AGAGGTAGTTGGCGTCATCGAGCGCCATCTCGAACCGACGTTGCTGGCCGTACATTTGTACGGCTCCGCA
GTGGATGGCGGCCTGAAGCCACACAGTGATATTGATTTGCTGGTTACGGTGACCGTAAGGCTTGATGAAA
CAACGCGGCGAGCTTTGATCAACGACCTTTTGGAAACTTCGGCTTCCCCTGGAGAGAGCGAGATTCTCCG
CGCTGTAGAAGTCACCATTGTTGTGCACGACGACATCATTCCGTGGCGTTATCCAGCTAAGCGCGAACTG
CAATTTGGAGAATGGCAGCGCAATGACATTCTTGCAGGTATCTTCGAGCCAGCCACGATCGACATTGATC
TGGCTATCTTGCTGACAAAAGCAAGAGAACATAGCGTTGCCTTGGTAGGTCCAGCGGCGGAGGAACTCTT
TGATCCGGTTCCTGAACAGGATCTATTTGAGGCGCTAAATGAAACCTTAACGCTATGGAACTCGCCGCCC
GACTGGGCTGGCGATGAGCGAAATGTAGTGCTTACGTTGTCCCGCATTTGGTACAGCGCAGTAACCGGCA
AAATCGCGCCGAAGGATGTCGCTGCCGACTGGGCAATGGAGCGCCTGCCGGCCCAGTATCAGCCCGTCAT
ACTTGAAGCTAGACAGGCTTATCTTGGACAAGAAGAAGATCGCTTGGCCTCGCGCGCAGATCAGTTGGAA
GAATTTGTCCACTACGTGAAAGGCGAGATCACCAAGGTAGTCGGCAAATAACCCTCGAGCCACCCATGAC
CAAAATCCCTTAACGTGAGTTACGCGTCGTTCCACTGAGCGTCAGACCCCGTAGAAAAGATCAAAGGATC
TTCTTGAGATCCTTTTTTTCTGCGCGTAATCTGCTGCTTGCAAACAAAAAAACCACCGCTACCAGCGGTG
GTTTGTTTGCCGGATCAAGAGCTACCAACTCTTTTTCCGAAGGTAACTGGCTTCAGCAGAGCGCAGATAC
CAAATACTGTCCTTCTAGTGTAGCCGTAGTTAGGCCACCACTTCAAGAACTCTGTAGCACCGCCTACATA
CCTCGCTCTGCTAATCCTGTTACCAGTGGCTGCTGCCAGTGGCGATAAGTCGTGTCTTACCGGGTTGGAC
TCAAGACGATAGTTACCGGATAAGGCGCAGCGGTCGGGCTGAACGGGGGGTTCGTGCACACAGCCCAGCT
TGGAGCGAACGACCTACACCGAACTGAGATACCTACAGCGTGAGCATTGAGAAAGCGCCACGCTTCCCGA
AGGGAGAAAGGCGGACAGGTATCCGGTAAGCGGCAGGGTCGGAACAGGAGAGCGCACGAGGGAGCTTCCA
GGGGGAAACGCCTGGTATCTTTATAGTCCTGTCGGGTTTCGCCACCTCTGACTTGAGCGTCGATTTTTGT
GATGCTCGTCAGGGGGGCGGAGCCTATGGAAAAACGCCAGCAACGCGGCCTTTTTACGGTTCCTGGCCTT
TTGCTGGCCTTTTGCTCACATGTTCTTTCCTGCGTTATCCCCTGATTCTGTGGATAACCGTATTACCGCC
TTTGAGTGAGCTGATACCGCTCGCCGCAGCCGAACGACCGAGCGCAGCGAGTCAGTGAGCGAGGAAGCGG
AAGAGCGCCCAATACGCAAACCGCCTCTCCCCGCGCGTTGGCCGATTCATTAATGCAGCTGGCACGACAG
GTTTCCCGACTGGAAAGCGGGCAGTGAGCGCAACGCAATTAATACGCGTACCGCTAGCCAGGAAGAGTTT
GTAGAAACGCAAAAAGGCCATCCGTCAGGATGGCCTTCTGCTTAGTTTGATGCCTGGCAGTTTATGGCGG
GCGTCCTGCCCGCCACCCTCCGGGCCGTTGCTTCACAACGTTCAAATCCGCTCCCGGCGGATTTGTCCTA
CTCAGGAGAGCGTTCACCGACAAACAACAGATAAAACGAAAGGCCCAGTCTTCCGACTGAGCCTTTCGTT
TTATTTGATGCCTGGCAGTTCCCTACTCTCGCG
Features (pLannotate 1.2.2; 11 found; start..end, strand, type, name):
     18..54      -  CDS            lacZα (fragment): LacZα fragment of β-galactosidase; lacZ fragment
     85..180     +  protein_bind   attL3: mutant version of attL; recombination site for the Gateway® LR reaction LR Clonase™
    186..761     +  CDS            RAC1 (sequence partly withheld): RAC1_BOVIN - Experimental evidence at protein level: Swiss-Prot protein existence level 1. Plasma membrane-associated small GTPase which cycles between active GTP-bound and inactive GDP-bound states. In its active state, binds to a variety of effector proteins to regulate cellular responses such as secretory processes, phagocytosis of apoptotic cells, epithelial cell polarization, neurons adhesion, migration and differentiation, and growth-factor induced formation of membrane ruffles. Rac1 p21/rho GDI heterodimer is the active component of the cytosolic factor sigma 1, which is involved in sti
    766..859     -  protein_bind   attL2 (fragment): mutant version of attL; recombination site for the Gateway® LR reaction LR Clonase™
    974..997     +  promoter       Pc promoter (fragment): intI1 (promoter lies within the coding sequence); class 1 integron promoter
   1173..1229    +  CDS            GmR (fragment): gentamycin acetyltransferase; aacC1; confers resistance to gentamycin
   1236..2027    +  CDS            SmR: aminoglycoside adenylyltransferase (Murphy, 1985); aadA; confers resistance to spectinomycin and streptomycin
   2120..2708    +  rep_origin     ori: high-copy-number ColE1/pMB1/pBR322/pUC origin of replication
   2891..2983    +  CDS            lacI (fragment): lac repressor; lacI; The lac repressor binds to the lac operator to inhibit transcription in E. coli. This inhibition can be relieved by adding lactose or isopropyl-β-D-thiogalactopyranoside (IPTG).
   3038..3065    -  terminator     rrnB T2 terminator: transcription terminator T2 from the E. coli rrnB gene
   3197..3240    +  terminator     rrnB T1 terminator: Escherichia coli rrnB; transcription terminator T1 from the E. coli rrnB gene
