[The description below was written by a language model from this plasmid's Addgene catalogue record and pLannotate feature annotations shown in this document.]
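Description:
R777-E208 Hs.RAC1-nostop is a Gateway entry clone built on the pDonor-255 backbone. It carries the human RAC1 open reading frame, corresponding to the reference transcript NM_006908.4, with the stop codon removed. The plasmid is about 3.3 kb and is maintained in E. coli from a high-copy ColE1/pUC-type origin. Selection is with spectinomycin, conferred by an aadA aminoglycoside adenylyltransferase gene (SmR). A fragment of a class 1 integron Pc promoter and a short remnant of a gentamicin resistance gene lie upstream of aadA. The rrnB T1 and T2 terminators are also annotated in the backbone, a common arrangement for insulating a cloning region from read-through transcription. Small lacZα and lacI fragments appear to be non-functional backbone remnants.

The 576 bp RAC1 coding sequence sits between two attL recombination sites, and no promoter for expression in a target host is annotated, as expected for an entry clone. The automated annotation labels the upstream site attL3 and the downstream one a partial attL2, so the exact identity of the upstream site should be checked against the sequence. It also matched the insert to the bovine RAC1 protein entry, whereas the catalogue records the insert as human. RAC1 encodes a plasma membrane-associated small GTPase that cycles between GTP-bound active and GDP-bound inactive states. It regulates processes such as membrane ruffling, cell polarization and migration. The construct is intended for LR recombination into destination vectors, which supply the promoter and other expression elements. Because the stop codon is absent, the ORF can be fused in frame to C-terminal tags or reporters encoded by the destination vector.
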