Addgene plasmid #70492: R777-E208 Hs.RAC1-nostop
Purpose: Gateway ORF clone of human RAC1 [NM_006908.4] without stop codon (for C-terminal fusions)
Depositing lab: Dominic Esposito. Depositing organization: National Cancer Institute (NCI).
Backbone
  Vector backbone: pDonor-255
  Backbone size w/o insert (bp): 2693
  Vector type: Gateway Entry Clone
Growth in bacteria
  Bacterial resistance: Spectinomycin, 50 μg/mL
  Growth temperature: 37°C
  Growth strain: DH10B
  Copy number: High Copy
Gene/Insert
  Gene/Insert name: RAC1 (alt name: NM_006908.4)
  Species: H. sapiens (human)
  Insert size (bp): 576
  Entrez Gene: RAC1 (a.k.a. MIG5, MRD48, Rac-1, TC-25, p21-Rac1)
  Cloning method: Gateway Cloning
  Sequencing primers: 5′ M13F 23-mer (5'-CCCAGTCACGACGTTGTAAAACG); 3′ attLR 23-mer (5'-TAACATCAGAGATTTTGAGACAC)
Terms and licenses: Academic/Nonprofit Terms; Industry Terms: Not Available to Industry
How to cite: R777-E208 Hs.RAC1-nostop was a gift from Dominic Esposito (Addgene plasmid # 70492 ; http://n2t.net/addgene:70492 ; RRID:Addgene_70492)
