>Addgene plasmid #70492 | R777-E208 Hs.RAC1-nostop | addgene partial sequence | sequence record 130480 | pCR8_R1 5'-cgaaccgaacaggcttatgt-3'
CGGTGTGCGTCACCCGGCAACCTTGGGTAGCAGCGAAGTCGAGGCATTTCTGTCCTGGCTGGTCTAGAGG
ATCTAAGCTTGCATGCAAATAATGATTTTATTTTGACTGATAGTGACCTGTTCGTTGCAACAAATTGATA
AGCAATGCTTTCCTATAATGCCAACTTTGTACAAGAAAGTTGACAACAGCAGGCATTTTCTCTTCCTCTT
CTTCACGGGAGGCGGGCA
[531 nt withheld, positions 229-759]
GGTGCCAACTTTTTTGTACAAAGTTGGCATTATAAAAAAGCATTGCTTATCAATTTGTTGCAACGAACAG
GTCACTATCAGTCAAAA
